>Addgene plasmid #209333 | pJRA-GW | addgene full sequence | sequence record 420454 | Addgene NGS Result
TGGCAGGATATATTGTGGTGTAAACAAATTGACGCTTAGACAACTTAATAACACATTGCGGACGTTTTTA
ATGTACTGAATTAACGCCGAATTAATTCGAGCTCGGATCTGATAATTTATTTGAAAATTCATAAGAAAAG
CAAACGTTACATGAATTGATGAAACAATACAAAGACAGATAAAGCCACGCACATTTAGGATATTGGCCGA
GATTACTGAATATTGAGTAAGATCACGGAATTTCTGACAGGAGCATGTCTTCAATTCAGCCCAAATGGCA
GTTGAAATACTCAAACCGCCCCATATGCAGGAGCGGATCATTCATTGTTTGTTTGGTTGCCTTTGCCAAC
ATGGGAGTCCAAGATTCTGCAGTCAAATCTCGGTGACGGGCAGGACCGGACGGGGCGGTACCGGCAGGCT
GAAGTCCAGCTGCCAGAAACCCACGTCATGCCAGTTCCCGTGCTTGAAGCCGGCCGCCCGCAGCATGCCG
CGGGGGGCATATCCGAGCGCCTCGTGCATGCGCACGCTCGGGTCGTTGGGCAGCCCGATGACAGCGACCA
CGCTCTTGAAGCCCTGTGCCTCCAGGGACTTCAGCAGGTGGGTGTAGAGCGTGGAGCCCAGTCCCGTCCG
CTGGTGGCGGGGGGAGACGTACACGGTCGACTCGGCCGTCCAGTCGTAGGCGTTGCGTGCCTTCCAGGGG
CCCGCGTAGGCGATGCCGGCGACCTCGCCGTCCACCTCGGCGACGAGCCAGGGATAGCGCTCCCGCAGAC
GGACGAGGTCGTCCGTCCACTCCTGCGGTTCCTGCGGCTCGGTACGGAAGTTGACCGTGCTTGTCTCGAT
GTAGTGGTTGACGATGGTGCAGACCGCCGGCATGTCCGCCTCGGTGGCACGGCGGATGTCGGCCGGGCGT
CGTTCTGGGCTCATCGATTCGATTTGGTGTATCGAGATTGGTTATGAAATTCAGATGCTAGTGTAATGTA
TTGGTAATTTGGGAAGATATAATAGGAAGCAAGGCTATTTATCCATTTCTGAAAAGGCGAAATGGCGTCA
CCGCGAGCGTCACGCGCATTCCGTTCTTGCTGTAAAGCGTTGTTTGGTACACTTTTGACTAGCGAGGCTT
GGCGTGTCAGCGTATCTATTCAAAAGTCGTTAATGGCTGCGGATCAAGAAAAAGTTGGAATAGAAACAGA
ATACCCGCGAAATTCAGGCCCGGTTGCCATGTCCTACACGCCGAAATAAACGACCAAATTAGTAGAAAAA
TAAAAACTGACTCGGATACTTACGTCACGTCTTGCGCACTGATTTGAAAAATCTCAGAATTCGCGACGTC
CCTAGGAGATCTTCGAACACGTGAGGCCTCGAGATCACAAGTTTGTACAAAAAAGCTGAACGAGAAACGT
AAAATGATATAAATATCAATATATTAAATTAGATTTTGCATAAAAAACAGACTACATAATACTGTAAAAC
ACAACATATCCAGTCACTATGGCGGCCGCATTAGGCACCCCAGGCTTTACACTTTATGCTTCCGGCTCGT
ATAATGTGTGGATTTTGAGTTAGGATCCGTCGAGATTTTCAGGAGCTAAGGAAGCTAAAATGGAGAAAAA
AATCACTGGATATACCACCGTTGATATATCCCAATGGCATCGTAAAGAACATTTTGAGGCATTTCAGTCA
GTTGCTCAATGTACCTATAACCAGACCGTTCAGCTGGATATTACGGCCTTTTTAAAGACCGTAAAGAAAA
ATAAGCACAAGTTTTATCCGGCCTTTATTCACATTCTTGCCCGCCTGATGAATGCTCATCCGGAGTTCCG
TATGGCAATGAAAGACGGTGAGCTGGTGATATGGGATAGTGTTCACCCTTGTTACACCGTTTTCCATGAG
CAAACTGAAACGTTTTCATCGCTCTGGAGTGAATACCACGACGATTTCCGGCAGTTTCTACACATATATT
CGCAAGATGTGGCGTGTTACGGTGAAAACCTGGCCTATTTCCCTAAAGGGTTTATTGAGAATATGTTTTT
CGTCTCAGCCAATCCCTGGGTGAGTTTCACCAGTTTTGATTTAAACGTGGCCAATATGGACAACTTCTTC
GCCCCCGTTTTCACCATGGGCAAATATTATACGCAAGGCGACAAGGTGCTGATGCCGCTGGCGATTCAGG
TTCATCATGCCGTTTGTGATGGCTTCCATGTCGGCAGAATGCTTAATGAATTACAACAGTACTGCGATGA
GTGGCAGGGCGGGGCGTAAAGATCTGGATCCGGCTTACTAAAAGCCAGATAACAGTATGCGTATTTGCGC
GCTGATTTTTGCGGTATAAGAATATATACTGATATGTATACCCGAAGTATGTCAAAAAGAGGTATGCTAT
GAAGCAGCGTATTACAGTGACAGTTGACAGCGACAGCTATCAGTTGCTCAAGGCATATATGATGTCAATA
TCTCCGGTCTGGTAAGCACAACCATGCAGAATGAAGCCCGTCGTCTGCGTGCCGAACGCTGGAAAGCGGA
AAATCAGGAAGGGATGGCTGAGGTCGCCCGGTTTATTGAAATGAACGGCTCTTTTGCTGACGAGAACAGG
GGCTGGTGAAATGCAGTTTAAGGTTTACACCTATAAAAGAGAGAGCCGTTATCGTCTGTTTGTGGATGTA
CAGAGTGATATTATTGACACGCCCGGGCGACGGATGGTGATCCCCCTGGCCAGTGCACGTCTGCTGTCAG
ATAAAGTCTCCCGTGAACTTTACCCGGTGGTGCATATCGGGGATGAAAGCTGGCGCATGATGACCACCGA
TATGGCCAGTGTGCCGGTCTCCGTTATCGGGGAAGAAGTGGCTGATCTCAGCCACCGCGAAAATGACATC
AAAAACGCCATTAACCTGATGTTCTGGGGAATATAAATGTCAGGCTCCCTTATACACAGCCAGTCTGCAG
GTCGACCATAGTGACTGGATATGTTGTGTTTTACAGTATTATGTAGTCTGTTTTTTATGCAAAATCTAAT
TTAATATATTGATATTTATATCATTTTACGTTTCTCGTTCAGCTTTCTTGTACAAAGTGGTGCCTAGGTG
AGTCTAGAGAGTTAATTAAGACCCGGGACTAGTCCCTAGAGTCCTGCTTTAATGAGATATGCGAGACGCC
TATGATCGCATGATATTTGCTTTCAATTCTGTTGTGCACGTTGTAAAAAACCTGAGCATGTGTAGCTCAG
ATCCTTACCGCCGGTTTCGGTTCATTCTAATGAATATATCACCCGTTACTATCGTATTTTTATGAATAAT
ATTCTCCGTTCAATTTACTGATTGTACCCTACTACTTATATGTACAATATTAAAATGAAAACAATATATT
GTGCTGAATAGGTTTATAGCGACATCTATGATAGAGCGCCACAATAACAAACAATTGCGTTTTATTATTA
CAAATCCAATTTTAAAAAAAGCGGCAGAACCGGTCAAACCTAAAAGACTGATTACATAAATCTTATTCAA
ATTTCAAAAGTGCCCCAGGGGCTAGTATCTACGACACACCGAGCGGCGAACTAATAACGCTCACTGAAGG
GAACTCCGGTTCCCCGCCGGCGCGCATGGGTGAGATTCCTTGAAGTTGAGTATTGGCCGTCCGCTCTACC
GAAAGTTACGGGCACCATTCAACCCGGTCCAGCACGGCGGCCGGGTAACCGACTTGCTGCCCCGAGAATT
ATGCAGCATTTTTTTGGTGTATGTGGGCCCCAAATGAAGTGCAGGTCAAACCTTGACAGTGACGACAAAT
CGTTGGGCGGGTCCAGGGCGAATTTTGCGACAACATGTCGAGGCTCAGCAGGACCTGCAGGCATGCAAGC
TTGGCACTGGCCGTCGTTTTACAACGTCGTGACTGGGAAAACCCTGGCGTTACCCAACTTAATCGCCTTG
CAGCACATCCCCCTTTCGCCAGCTGGCGTAATAGCGAAGAGGCCCGCACCGATCGCCCTTCCCAACAGTT
GCGCAGCCTGAATGGCGAATGCTAGAGCAGCTTGAGCTTGGATCAGATTGTCGTTTCCCGCCTTCAGTTT
AAACTATCAGTGTTTGACAGGATATATTGGCGGGTAAACCTAAGAGAAAAGAGCGTTTATTAGAATAATC
GGATATTTAAAAGGGCGTGAAAAGGTTTATCCGTTCGTCCATTTGTATGTGCATGCCAACCACAGGGTTC
CCCTCGGGATCAAAGTACTTTGATCCAACCCCTCCGCTGCTATAGTGCAGTCGGCTTCTGACGTTCAGTG
CAGCCGTCTTCTGAAAACGACATGTCGCACAAGTCCTAAGTTACGCGACAGGCTGCCGCCCTGCCCTTTT
CCTGGCGTTTTCTTGTCGCGTGTTTTAGTCGCATAAAGTAGAATACTTGCGACTAGAACCGGAGACATTA
CGCCATGAACAAGAGCGCCGCCGCTGGCCTGCTGGGCTATGCCCGCGTCAGCACCGACGACCAGGACTTG
ACCAACCAACGGGCCGAACTGCACGCGGCCGGCTGCACCAAGCTGTTTTCCGAGAAGATCACCGGCACCA
GGCGCGACCGCCCGGAGCTGGCCAGGATGCTTGACCACCTACGCCCTGGCGACGTTGTGACAGTGACCAG
GCTAGACCGCCTGGCCCGCAGCACCCGCGACCTACTGGACATTGCCGAGCGCATCCAGGAGGCCGGCGCG
GGCCTGCGTAGCCTGGCAGAGCCGTGGGCCGACACCACCACGCCGGCCGGCCGCATGGTGTTGACCGTGT
TCGCCGGCATTGCCGAGTTCGAGCGTTCCCTAATCATCGACCGCACCCGGAGCGGGCGCGAGGCCGCCAA
GGCCCGAGGCGTGAAGTTTGGCCCCCGCCCTACCCTCACCCCGGCACAGATCGCGCACGCCCGCGAGCTG
ATCGACCAGGAAGGCCGCACCGTGAAAGAGGCGGCTGCACTGCTTGGCGTGCATCGCTCGACCCTGTACC
GCGCACTTGAGCGCAGCGAGGAAGTGACGCCCACCGAGGCCAGGCGGCGCGGTGCCTTCCGTGAGGACGC
ATTGACCGAGGCCGACGCCCTGGCGGCCGCCGAGAATGAACGCCAAGAGGAACAAGCATGAAACCGCACC
AGGACGGCCAGGACGAACCGTTTTTCATTACCGAAGAGATCGAGGCGGAGATGATCGCGGCCGGGTACGT
GTTCGAGCCGCCCGCGCACGTCTCAACCGTGCGGCTGCATGAAATCCTGGCCGGTTTGTCTGATGCCAAG
CTGGCGGCCTGGCCGGCCAGCTTGGCCGCTGAAGAAACCGAGCGCCGCCGTCTAAAAAGGTGATGTGTAT
TTGAGTAAAACAGCTTGCGTCATGCGGTCGCTGCGTATATGATGCGATGAGTAAATAAACAAATACGCAA
GGGGAACGCATGAAGGTTATCGCTGTACTTAACCAGAAAGGCGGGTCAGGCAAGACGACCATCGCAACCC
ATCTAGCCCGCGCCCTGCAACTCGCCGGGGCCGATGTTCTGTTAGTCGATTCCGATCCCCAGGGCAGTGC
CCGCGATTGGGCGGCCGTGCGGGAAGATCAACCGCTAACCGTTGTCGGCATCGACCGCCCGACGATTGAC
CGCGACGTGAAGGCCATCGGCCGGCGCGACTTCGTAGTGATCGACGGAGCGCCCCAGGCGGCGGACTTGG
CTGTGTCCGCGATCAAGGCAGCCGACTTCGTGCTGATTCCGGTGCAGCCAAGCCCTTACGACATATGGGC
CACCGCCGACCTGGTGGAGCTGGTTAAGCAGCGCATTGAGGTCACGGATGGAAGGCTACAAGCGGCCTTT
GTCGTGTCGCGGGCGATCAAAGGCACGCGCATCGGCGGTGAGGTTGCCGAGGCGCTGGCCGGGTACGAGC
TGCCCATTCTTGAGTCCCGTATCACGCAGCGCGTGAGCTACCCAGGCACTGCCGCCGCCGGCACAACCGT
TCTTGAATCAGAACCCGAGGGCGACGCTGCCCGCGAGGTCCAGGCGCTGGCCGCTGAAATTAAATCAAAA
CTCATTTGAGTTAATGAGGTAAAGAGAAAATGAGCAAAAGCACAAACACGCTAAGTGCCGGCCGTCCGAG
CGCACGCAGCAGCAAGGCTGCAACGTTGGCCAGCCTGGCAGACACGCCAGCCATGAAGCGGGTCAACTTT
CAGTTGCCGGCGGAGGATCACACCAAGCTGAAGATGTACGCGGTACGCCAAGGCAAGACCATTACCGAGC
TGCTATCTGAATACATCGCGCAGCTACCAGAGTAAATGAGCAAATGAATAAATGAGTAGATGAATTTTAG
CGGCTAAAGGAGGCGGCATGGAAAATCAAGAACAACCAGGCACCGACGCCGTGGAATGCCCCATGTGTGG
AGGAACGGGCGGTTGGCCAGGCGTAAGCGGCTGGGTTGCCTGCCGGCCCTGCAATGGCACTGGAACCCCC
AAGCCCGAGGAATCGGCGTGAGCGGTCGCAAACCATCCGGCCCGGTACAAATCGGCGCGGCGCTGGGTGA
TGACCTGGTGGAGAAGTTGAAGGCCGCGCAGGCCGCCCAGCGGCAACGCATCGAGGCAGAAGCACGCCCC
GGTGAATCGTGGCAAGCGGCCGCTGATCGAATCCGCAAAGAATCCCGGCAACCGCCGGCAGCCGGTGCGC
CGTCGATTAGGAAGCCGCCCAAGGGCGACGAGCAACCAGATTTTTTCGTTCCGATGCTCTATGACGTGGG
CACCCGCGATAGTCGCAGCATCATGGACGTGGCCGTTTTCCGTCTGTCGAAGCGTGACCGACGAGCTGGC
GAGGTGATCCGCTACGAGCTTCCAGACGGGCACGTAGAGGTTTCCGCAGGGCCGGCCGGCATGGCCAGTG
TGTGGGATTACGACCTGGTACTGATGGCGGTTTCCCATCTAACCGAATCCATGAACCGATACCGGGAAGG
GAAGGGAGACAAGCCCGGCCGCGTGTTCCGTCCACACGTTGCGGACGTACTCAAGTTCTGCCGGCGAGCC
GATGGCGGAAAGCAGAAAGACGACCTGGTAGAAACCTGCATTCGGTTAAACACCACGCACGTTGCCATGC
AGCGTACGAAGAAGGCCAAGAACGGCCGCCTGGTGACGGTATCCGAGGGTGAAGCCTTGATTAGCCGCTA
CAAGATCGTAAAGAGCGAAACCGGGCGGCCGGAGTACATCGAGATCGAGCTAGCTGATTGGATGTACCGC
GAGATCACAGAAGGCAAGAACCCGGACGTGCTGACGGTTCACCCCGATTACTTTTTGATCGATCCCGGCA
TCGGCCGTTTTCTCTACCGCCTGGCACGCCGCGCCGCAGGCAAGGCAGAAGCCAGATGGTTGTTCAAGAC
GATCTACGAACGCAGTGGCAGCGCCGGAGAGTTCAAGAAGTTCTGTTTCACCGTGCGCAAGCTGATCGGG
TCAAATGACCTGCCGGAGTACGATTTGAAGGAGGAGGCGGGGCAGGCTGGCCCGATCCTAGTCATGCGCT
ACCGCAACCTGATCGAGGGCGAAGCATCCGCCGGTTCCTAATGTACGGAGCAGATGCTAGGGCAAATTGC
CCTAGCAGGGGAAAAAGGTCGAAAAGGTCTCTTTCCTGTGGATAGCACGTACATTGGGAACCCAAAGCCG
TACATTGGGAACCGGAACCCGTACATTGGGAACCCAAAGCCGTACATTGGGAACCGGTCACACATGTAAG
TGACTGATATAAAAGAGAAAAAAGGCGATTTTTCCGCCTAAAACTCTTTAAAACTTATTAAAACTCTTAA
AACCCGCCTGGCCTGTGCATAACTGTCTGGCCAGCGCACAGCCGAAGAGCTGCAAAAAGCGCCTACCCTT
CGGTCGCTGCGCTCCCTACGCCCCGCCGCTTCGCGTCGGCCTATCGCGGCCGCTGGCCGCTCAAAAATGG
CTGGCCTACGGCCAGGCAATCTACCAGGGCGCGGACAAGCCGCGCCGTCGCCACTCGACCGCCGGCGCCC
ACATCAAGGCACCCTGCCTCGCGCGTTTCGGTGATGACGGTGAAAACCTCTGACACATGCAGCTCCCGGA
GACGGTCACAGCTTGTCTGTAAGCGGATGCCGGGAGCAGACAAGCCCGTCAGGGCGCGTCAGCGGGTGTT
GGCGGGTGTCGGGGCGCAGCCATGACCCAGTCACGTAGCGATAGCGGAGTGTATACTGGCTTAACTATGC
GGCATCAGAGCAGATTGTACTGAGAGTGCACCATATGCGGTGTGAAATACCGCACAGATGCGTAAGGAGA
AAATACCGCATCAGGCGCTCTTCCGCTTCCTCGCTCACTGACTCGCTGCGCTCGGTCGTTCGGCTGCGGC
GAGCGGTATCAGCTCACTCAAAGGCGGTAATACGGTTATCCACAGAATCAGGGGATAACGCAGGAAAGAA
CATGTGAGCAAAAGGCCAGCAAAAGGCCAGGAACCGTAAAAAGGCCGCGTTGCTGGCGTTTTTCCATAGG
CTCCGCCCCCCTGACGAGCATCACAAAAATCGACGCTCAAGTCAGAGGTGGCGAAACCCGACAGGACTAT
AAAGATACCAGGCGTTTCCCCCTGGAAGCTCCCTCGTGCGCTCTCCTGTTCCGACCCTGCCGCTTACCGG
ATACCTGTCCGCCTTTCTCCCTTCGGGAAGCGTGGCGCTTTCTCATAGCTCACGCTGTAGGTATCTCAGT
TCGGTGTAGGTCGTTCGCTCCAAGCTGGGCTGTGTGCACGAACCCCCCGTTCAGCCCGACCGCTGCGCCT
TATCCGGTAACTATCGTCTTGAGTCCAACCCGGTAAGACACGACTTATCGCCACTGGCAGCAGCCACTGG
TAACAGGATTAGCAGAGCGAGGTATGTAGGCGGTGCTACAGAGTTCTTGAAGTGGTGGCCTAACTACGGC
TACACTAGAAGGACAGTATTTGGTATCTGCGCTCTGCTGAAGCCAGTTACCTTCGGAAAAAGAGTTGGTA
GCTCTTGATCCGGCAAACAAACCACCGCTGGTAGCGGTGGTTTTTTTGTTTGCAAGCAGCAGATTACGCG
CAGAAAAAAAGGATCTCAAGAAGATCCTTTGATCTTTTCTACGGGGTCCTGATGAATCCCCTAATGATTT
TGGTAAAAATCATTAAGTTAAGGTGGATACACATCTTGTCATATGATCAAATGGTTTCGCGAAAAATCAA
TAATCAGACAACAAGATGTGCGAACTCGATATTTTACACGACTCTCTTTACCAATTCTGCCCCGAATTAC
ACTTAAAACGACTCAACAGCTTAACGTTGGCTTGCCACGCATTACTTGACTGTAAAACTCTCACTCTTAC
CGAACTTGGCCGTAACCTGCCAACCAAAGCGAGAACAAAACATAACATCAAACGAATCGACCGATTGTTA
GGTAATCGTCACCTCCACAAAGAGCGACTCGCTGTATACCGTTGGCATGCTAGCTTTATCTGTTCGGGCA
ATACGATGCCCATTGTACTTGTTGACTGGTCTGATATTCGTGAGCAAAAACGACTTATGGTATTGCGAGC
TTCAGTCGCACTACACGGTCGTTCTGTTACTCTTTATGAGAAAGCGTTCCCGCTTTCAGAGCAATGTTCA
AAGAAAGCTCATGACCAATTTCTAGCCGACCTTGCGAGCATTCTACCGAGTAACACCACACCGCTCATTG
TCAGTGATGCTGGCTTTAAAGTGCCATGGTATAAATCCGTTGAGAAGCTGGGTTGGTACTGGTTAAGTCG
AGTAAGAGGAAAAGTACAATATGCAGACCTAGGAGCGGAAAACTGGAAACCTATCAGCAACTTACATGAT
ATGTCATCTAGTCACTCAAAGACTTTAGGCTATAAGAGGCTGACTAAAAGCAATCCAATCTCATGCCAAA
TTCTATTGTATAAATCTCGCTCTAAAGGCCGAAAAAATCAGCGCTCGACACGGACTCATTGTCACCACCC
GTCACCTAAAATCTACTCAGCGTCGGCAAAGGAGCCATGGGTTCTAGCAACTAACTTACCTGTTGAAATT
CGAACACCCAAACAACTTGTTAATATCTATTCGAAGCGAATGCAGATTGAAGAAACCTTCCGAGACTTGA
AAAGTCCTGCCTACGGACTAGGCCTACGCCATAGCCGAACGAGCAGCTCAGAGCGTTTTGATATCATGCT
GCTAATCGCCCTGATGCTTCAACTAACATGTTGGCTTGCGGGCGTTCATGCTCAGAAACAAGGTTGGGAC
AAGCACTTCCAGGCTAACACAGTCAGAAATCGAAACGTACTCTCAACAGTTCGCTTAGGCATGGAAGTTT
TGCGGCATTCTGGCTACACAATAACAAGGGAAGACTTACTCGTGGCTGCAACCCTACTAGCTCAAAATTT
ATTCACACATGGTTACGCTTTGGGGAAATTATGAGGGGATCTCTCAGTACGGGGTCTGACGCTCAGTGGA
ACGAAAACTCACGTTAAGGGATTTTGGTCATGCAATGTTATGGAGCAGCAACGATGTTACGCAGCAGGGC
AGTCGCCCTAAAACAAAGTTAAACATCATGAGGGAAGCGGTGATCGCCGAAGTATCGACTCAACTATCAG
AGGTAGTTGGCGTCATCGAGCGCCATCTCGAACCGACGTTGCTGGCCGTACATTTGTACGGCTCCGCAGT
GGATGGCGGCCTGAAGCCACACAGTGATATTGATTTGCTGGTTACGGTGACCGTAAGGCTTGATGAAACA
ACGCGGCGAGCTTTGATCAACGACCTTTTGGAAACTTCGGCTTCCCCTGGAGAGAGCGAGATTCTCCGCG
CTGTAGAAGTCACCATTGTTGTGCACGACGACATCATTCCGTGGCGTTATCCAGCTAAGCGCGAACTGCA
ATTTGGAGAATGGCAGCGCAATGACATTCTTGCAGGTATCTTCGAGCCAGCCACGATCGACATTGATCTG
GCTATCTTGCTGACAAAAGCAAGAGAACATAGCGTTGCCTTGGTAGGTCCAGCGGCGGAGGAACTCTTTG
ATCCGGTTCCTGAACAGGATCTATTTGAGGCGCTAAATGAAACCTTAACGCTATGGAACTCGCCGCCCGA
CTGGGCTGGCGATGAGCGAAATGTAGTGCTTACGTTGTCCCGCATTTGGTACAGCGCAGTAACCGGCAAA
ATCGCGCCGAAGGATGTCGCTGCCGACTGGGCAATGGAGCGCCTGCCGGCCCAGTATCAGCCCGTCATAC
TTGAAGCTAGACAGGCTTATCTTGGACAAGAAGAAGATCGCTTGGCCTCGCGCGCAGATCAGTTGGAAGA
ATTTGTCCACTACGTGAAAGGCGAGATCACCAAGGTAGTCGGCAAATAATAACAAGACGAACTCCAATTC
ACTGTTCCTTGCATTCTAAAACCTTAAATACCAGAAAACAGCTTTTTCAAAGTTGTTTTCAAAGTTGGCG
TATAACATAGTATCGACGGAGCCGATTTTGAAACCGCGGTGATCACAGGCAGCAACGCTCTGTCATCGTT
ACAATCAACATGCTACCCTCCGCGAGATCATCCGTGTTTCAAACCCGGCAGCTTAGTTGCCGTTCTTCCG
AATAGCATCGGTAACATGAGCAAAGTCTGCCGCCTTACAACGGCTCTCCCGCTGACGCCGTCCCGGACTG
ATGGGCTGCCTGTATCGAGTGGTGATTTTGTGCCGAGCTGCCGGTCGGGGAGCTGTTGGCTGGCTGG
Features (pLannotate 1.2.2; 25 found; start..end, strand, type, name):
      1..25      +  misc_feature   LB T-DNA repeat: left border repeat from nopaline C58 T-DNA
    111..363     -  terminator     MAS terminator: mannopine synthase terminator
    376..924     -  CDS            bar: PAT_STRHY - Experimental evidence at protein level: Swiss-Prot protein existence level 1. Inactivates phosphinothricin (PPT) by transfer of an acetyl group from acetyl CoA. Can also acetylate demethylphosphinothricin but not PTT or glutamate. This enzyme is an effector of phosphinothricin tripeptide (PTT or bialaphos) resistance. From Streptomyces hygroscopicus. Introduced by genetic manipulation and expressed in glufosinate-tolerant maize by Dekalb Genetics.
    930..1310    -  promoter       MAS promoter: mannopine synthase promoter (Velten et al., 1984)
   1367..1491    +  protein_bind   attR1: mutant version of attR; recombination site for the Gateway® LR reaction LR Clonase™
   1516..1546    +  promoter       lac UV5 promoter: E. coli lac promoter with an "up" mutation
   1570..1599    +  promoter       cat promoter (fragment): promoter of the E. coli cat gene encoding chloramphenicol acetyltransferase
   1600..2256    +  CDS            cat: CAT_ECOLX - Experimental evidence at protein level: Swiss-Prot protein existence level 1. This enzyme is an effector of chloramphenicol resistance in bacteria. From Escherichia coli. This protein is used as a marker in many commonly used cloning vectors, such as pACYC184.
   2438..2596    +  CDS            ccdA (fragment): CCDA_ECO57 - Also known as H, letA. Experimental evidence at protein level: Swiss-Prot protein existence level 1. Antitoxin component of a type II toxin-antitoxin (TA) system which inhibits the post-segregational killing (PSK) of plasmid-free cells, also referred to as a plasmid addiction system. Binds to and blocks the activity of CcdB; will also remove bound CcdB protein from the CcdB-GyrA complex by forming a CcdA-CcdB complex, a process termed rejuvenation. Functions as a transcriptional corepressor for the ccdAB operon, repression also requires CcdB (By similarity). From Escherichia coli
   2601..2903    +  CDS            ccdB: CCDB_ECOLI - Also known as G, letB, letD. Experimental evidence at protein level: Swiss-Prot protein existence level 1. Toxic component of a type II toxin-antitoxin (TA) system, functioning in plasmid maintainence. Responsible for the post- segregational killing (PSK) of plasmid-free cells, also referred to as a plasmid addiction system. Half-life of over 2 hours. Cell killing by CcdB is accompanied by filamentation, defects in chromosome and plasmid segregation, defects in cell division, formation of anucleate cells, decreased DNA synthesis and plasmid loss. Interferes with the activity of DN
   2947..3071    -  protein_bind   attR2: mutant version of attR; recombination site for the Gateway® LR reaction LR Clonase™
   3124..3831    +  terminator     OCS terminator: octopine synthase terminator
   3832..3852    +  misc_feature   MCS (fragment): pUC18/19 multiple cloning site
   3855..4009    +  CDS            lacZα (fragment): LacZα fragment of β-galactosidase; lacZ fragment
   4075..4099    +  misc_feature   RB T-DNA repeat: right border repeat from nopaline C58 T-DNA
   4439..4840    +  CDS            Y4CG_SINFN (fragment): Protein inferred from homology: Swiss-Prot protein existence level 3. From Sinorhizobium fredii (strain NBRC 101917 / NGR234).
   5400..6029    +  CDS            pVS1 StaA: stability protein from the Pseudomonas plasmid pVS1 (Heeb et al., 2000)
   6458..7531    +  CDS            pVS1 RepA: replication protein from the Pseudomonas plasmid pVS1 (Heeb et al., 2000)
   7597..7791    +  rep_origin     pVS1 oriV: origin of replication for the Pseudomonas plasmid pVS1 (Heeb et al., 2000)
   7994..8033    +  CDS            rop (fragment): Rop protein, which maintains plasmids at low copy number; rop
   8135..8275    +  misc_feature   bom: basis of mobility region from pBR322
   8461..9049    -  rep_origin     ori: high-copy-number ColE1/pMB1/pBR322/pUC origin of replication
   9123..9192    -  ncRNA          RNA-OUT: Accession: RF00240 - RNA-OUT
  10465..10521   +  CDS            GmR (fragment): gentamycin acetyltransferase; aacC1; confers resistance to gentamycin
  10528..11319   +  CDS            SmR: aminoglycoside adenylyltransferase (Murphy, 1985); aadA; confers resistance to spectinomycin and streptomycin
