[The description below was written by a language model from this plasmid's Addgene catalogue record and pLannotate feature annotations shown in this document.]
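Description:
pJRA-GW is an empty Gateway-compatible binary vector for Agrobacterium-mediated plant transformation, derived from the pMCS-GW backbone and about 11.7 kb in its sequenced form. It carries two replication systems: a high-copy ColE1/pBR322-type origin (with the bom mobilisation region) for propagation in E. coli, and the pVS1 oriV with its RepA replication and StaA stability proteins for maintenance in Agrobacterium. Bacterial selection on the backbone comes from the aadA gene (spectinomycin/streptomycin resistance). A second marker, chloramphenicol acetyltransferase, sits inside the Gateway cassette. Because that cassette also encodes the CcdB gyrase toxin, the unrecombined plasmid must be kept in a ccdB-tolerant strain.

The T-DNA is bounded by nopaline-type left and right border repeats. Next to the left border, on the reverse strand, is the plant selection unit: the bar gene, encoding phosphinothricin acetyltransferase, between the mannopine synthase promoter and terminator, which gives Basta (glufosinate) resistance in transformed plants. Downstream lies the destination cassette, attR1–cat–ccdB–attR2, followed by the octopine synthase terminator. An LR recombination with an entry clone replaces the cat/ccdB segment with the sequence of interest, and loss of ccdB provides counter-selection in standard E. coli strains.

No plant promoter is annotated upstream of attR1. The catalogue describes a multiple cloning site upstream of the Gateway cassette, presumably in the short unannotated gap before attR1, where a user could add a chosen promoter or other regulatory sequence. Alternatively, the regulatory sequence could be supplied within the entry clone. The only MCS remnant actually annotated lies after the OCS terminator, beside a lacZα fragment. The vector belongs to a toolkit of Gateway- and Gibson-compatible plasmids for protoplast transfection and plant transformation.
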