Addgene plasmid #209333: pJRA-GW
Purpose: (Empty Backbone) Gateway cloning compatible binary vector for agrobacterium mediated transformation. MCS upstream of gateway.
Depositing lab: Lucia Strader. Depositing organization: Duke University. Publication: An improved toolkit of gateway- and gibson assembly-compatible vectors for protoplast transfection and agrobacterium-mediated plant transformation. Allen JR, Flanagan M, Pathak S, Emenecker SK, Emenecker RJ, Strader LC. BMC Res Notes. 2025 Apr 8;18(1):149. doi: 10.1186/s13104-025-07231-1. PubMed 40200324.
Backbone
  Vector backbone: pMCS-GW
  Vector type: Plant Expression
  Selectable markers: Basta
Growth in bacteria
  Bacterial resistance: Chloramphenicol and Spectinomycin, 25 & 50 μg/mL
  Growth temperature: 37°C
  Growth strain: ccdB Survival
  Copy number: High Copy
Gene/Insert
  Gene/Insert name: None
Terms and licenses: Academic/Nonprofit Terms; Industry Terms: Not Available to Industry
Depositor comments: Please visit https://doi.org/10.21203/rs.3.rs-3558280/v1 for preprint.
How to cite: pJRA-GW was a gift from Lucia Strader (Addgene plasmid # 209333 ; http://n2t.net/addgene:209333 ; RRID:Addgene_209333)
